Addgene plasmid #43793: IV-TTG
Depositing lab: Chad Cowan & Kiran Musunuru. Depositing organization: Harvard University. Publication: A TALEN Genome-Editing System for Generating Human Stem Cell-Based Disease Models. Ding Q, Lee YK, Schaefer EA, Peters DT, Veres A, Kim K, Kuperwasser N, Motola DL, Meissner TB, Hendriks WT, Trevisan M, Gupta RM, Moisan A, Banks E, Friesen M, Schinzel RT, Xia F, Tang A, Xia Y, Figueroa E, Wann A, Ahfeldt T, Daheron L, Zhang F, Rubin LL, Peng LF, Chung RT, Musunuru K, Cowan CA. Cell Stem Cell. 2012 Dec 12. pii: S1934-5909(12)00645-5. doi: 10.1016/j.stem.2012.11.011. PubMed 23246482.
Backbone
  Vector backbone: pCRII-TOPO
  Backbone manufacturer: Invitrogen
  Backbone size w/o insert (bp): 3973
  Vector type: Bacterial Cloning
Growth in bacteria
  Bacterial resistance: Ampicillin and Kanamycin, 100 & 50 μg/mL
  Growth temperature: 37°C
  Growth strain: Top10
  Copy number: High Copy
Gene/Insert
  Gene/Insert name: IV-TTG
  Species: Synthetic
  Insert size (bp): 279
  Cloning method: TOPO Cloning
  Sequencing primers: 5′ T7; 3′ M13-rev
Terms and licenses: Academic/Nonprofit Terms; Industry Terms: Not Available to Industry
How to cite: IV-TTG was a gift from Chad Cowan & Kiran Musunuru (Addgene plasmid # 43793 ; http://n2t.net/addgene:43793 ; RRID:Addgene_43793)
