[The description below was written by a language model from this plasmid's Addgene catalogue record.]
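Description:
IV-TTG is a small bacterial cloning plasmid built on the commercial pCRII-TOPO backbone (about 4 kb without insert), into which a 279 bp synthetic fragment was introduced by TOPO cloning. It is a high-copy plasmid propagated in E. coli, and the record lists dual selection with ampicillin and kanamycin, consistent with the two resistance markers carried by this backbone. No feature table is provided, so the exact positions of the origin, resistance genes and flanking elements are not documented here. The listed sequencing primers (T7 on the 5′ side, M13 reverse on the 3′ side) indicate that the insert lies in the standard polylinker region between these priming sites.

The insert is described only by its name, as a synthetic sequence; the record gives no promoter, tag, reporter or expression element, and the vector type is bacterial cloning rather than expression. The plasmid was deposited in connection with a TALEN genome-editing system for generating human stem cell-based disease models. In that context, the name and the short insert length suggest a storage clone for a modular TALE repeat unit: "TTG" plausibly denotes a three-nucleotide DNA target specified by a block of repeats, and "IV" its position in an ordered assembly. This interpretation is inferred from the name and is not stated in the record. On that reading, the plasmid would be one member of a library of pre-made parts that are excised or amplified and joined to build custom TALEN DNA-binding arrays, not a construct used directly in mammalian cells.
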