>Addgene plasmid #43793 | IV-TTG | depositor partial sequence | sequence record 59058 | IV-TTG sequence 279 bps
CGTCTCGACTCACCCCAGAGCAGGTCGTGGCCATTGCCTCGAATGGAGGGGGCAAACAGGCGTTGGAAAC
CGTACAACGATTGCTGCCGGTGCTGTGCCAAGCGCACGGCCTCACCCCAGAGCAGGTCGTGGCCATTGCC
TCGAATGGAGGGGGCAAACAGGCGTTGGAAACCGTACAACGATTGCTGCCGGTGCTGTGCCAAGCGCACG
GATTAACCCCAGAGCAGGTCGTGGCAATCGCGAGCAATAAGGGCGGAAGACCCGCACTGGAGAGAGACG
