>Addgene plasmid #43793 | IV-TTG | addgene partial sequence | sequence record 62099 | M13-F20 5'-TGTAAAACGACGGCCAGT-3'
CTATAGGGCGAATTGGGCCCTCTAGATGCATGCTCGAGCGGCCGCCAGTGTGATGGATATCTGCAGAATT
CGCCCTTATATAGATGCCGTCCTAGCGCGTCTCGACTCACCCCAGAGCAGGTCGTGGCCATTGCCTCGAA
TGGAGGGGGCAAACAGGCGTTGGAAACCGTACAACGATTGCTGCCGGTGCTGTGCCAAGCGCACGGCCTC
ACCCCAGAGCAGGTCGTGGCCATTGCCTCGAATGGAGGGGGCAAACAGGCGTTGGAAACCGTACAACGAT
TGCTGCCGGTGCTGTGCCAAGCGCACGGATTAACCCCAGAGCAGGTCGTGGCAATCGCGAGCAATAAGGG
CGGAAGACCCGCACTGGAGAGAGACGTGGGCACAGGAAAGATACTTAAGGGCGAATTCCAGCACACTGGC
GGCCGTTACTAGTGGATCCGAGCTCGGTACCAAGCTTGATGCATAGCTTGAGTATTCTATAGTGTCACCT
AAATAGCTTGGCGTAATCATGGTCATAGCTGTTTCCTGTGTGAAATTGTTATCCGCTCACAATTCCACAC
AACATACGAGCCGGAAGCATAAAGTGTAAAGCCTGGGGTGCCTAATGAGTGAGCTAACTCACATTAATTG
CGTTGCGCTCACTGCCCGCTTTCCAGTCGGGAAACCTGTCGTGCCAGCTGCATTAATGAATCGGCCAACG
CGCGGGGAGAGGCGGTTTGCGTATTGGGCGCTCTTCCGCTTCCTCGCTCACTGACTCGCTGCGCTCGGTC
GTTCGGCTGCGGCGAGCGGTATCAGCTCACTCAAAGGCGGTAATACGGTTATCCACAGAATCAGGGGATA
ACGCAGGAAAGAACATGTGAGCAAAAGGCCAGCAAAAGGCCAGGAACCGTAAAAAGG
